>Addgene plasmid #234499 | pBHM2660 | addgene full sequence | sequence record 487554 | Addgene NGS Result
TTGAGATCCTTTTTTTCTGCGCGTAATCTGCTGCTTGCAAACAAAAAAACCACCGCTACCAGCGGTGGTT
TGTTTGCCGGATCAAGAGCTACCAACTCTTTTTCCGAAGGTAACTGGCTTCAGCAGAGCGCAGATACCAA
ATACTGTTCTTCTAGTGTAGCCGTAGTTAGGCCACCACTTCAAGAACTCTGTAGCACCGCCTACATACCT
CGCTCTGCTAATCCTGTTACCAGTGGCTGCTGCCAGTGGCGATAAGTCGTGTCTTACCGGGTTGGACTCA
AGACGATAGTTACCGGATAAGGCGCAGCGGTCGGGCTGAACGGGGGGTTCGTGCACACAGCCCAGCTTGG
AGCGAACGACCTACACCGAACTGAGATACCTACAGCGTGAGCTATGAGAAAGCGCCACGCTTCCCGAAGG
GAGAAAGGCGGACAGGTATCCGGTAAGCGGCAGGGTCGGAACAGGAGAGCGCACGAGGGAGCTTCCAGGG
GGAAACGCCTGGTATCTTTATAGTCCTGTCGGGTTTCGCCACCTCTGACTTGAGCGTCGATTTTTGTGAT
GCTCGTCAGGGGGGCGGAGCCTATGGAAAAACGCCAGCAACGCGGCCTTTTTACGGTTCCTGGCCTTTTG
CTGGCCTTTTGCTCACATGTTCTTTCCTGCGTTATCCCCTGATTCTGTGGATAACCGTATTACCGCCTTT
GAGTGAGCTGATACCGCTCGCCGCAGCCGAACGACCGAGCGCAGCGAGTCAGTGAGCGAGGAAGCGGAAG
AGCGCCCAATACGCAAACCGCCTCTCCCCGCGCGTTGGCCGATTCATTAATGCAGCTGGCACGACAGGTT
TCCCGACTGGAAAGCGGGCAGTGAGCGCAACGCAATTAATGTGAGTTAGCTCACTCATTAGGCACCCCAG
GCTTTACACTTTATGCTTCCGGCTCGTATGTTGTGTGGAATTGTGAGCGGATAACAATTTCACACAGGAA
ACAGCTATGACCATGATTACGCCAAGCTCGAAATTAACCCTCACTAAAGGGAACAAAAGCTGGTACCGGG
CCCCCCCTCGAGGTCGACGGTATCGATAAGCTTGGTGGCGGACTCGAAGTCTTGTTCCAAGGTCCTGGAT
CTGGTATGGTCTCCAAGGGTGAGGAGGACAACATGGCCTCCCTCCCCGCCACCCACGAGCTCCACATCTT
CGGTTCCATCAACGGTGTCGACTTCGACATGGTCGGTCAGGGTACCGGTAACCCCAACGACGGTTACGAG
GAGCTCAACCTCAAGTCCACCAAGGGTGACCTCCAGTTCTCCCCCTGGATCCTCGTCCCCCACATCGGTT
ACGGTTTCCACCAGTACCTCCCCTACCCCGACGGTATGTCCCCCTTCCAGGCCGCCATGGTCGACGGTTC
CGGTTACCAGGTCCACCGAACCATGCAGTTCGAGGACGGTGCCTCCCTCACCGTCAACTACCGATACACC
TACGAGGGTTCCCACATCAAGGGTGAGGCCCAGGTCAAGGGTACCGGTTTCCCCGCCGACGGTCCCGTCA
TGACCAACTCCCTCACCGCCGCCGACTGGTGTCGATCCAAGAAGACCTACCCCAACGACAAGACCATCAT
CTCCACCTTCAAGTGGTCCTACACCACCGGTAACGGTAAGCGATACCGATCCACCGCCCGAACCACCTAC
ACCTTCGCCAAGCCCATGGCCGCCAACTACCTCAAGAACCAGCCCATGTACGTCTTCCGAAAGACCGAGC
TCAAGCACTCCAAGACCGAGCTCAACTTCAAGGAGTGGCAGAAGGCCTTCACCGACGTCATGGGTATGGA
CGAGCTCTACAAGGGGTCAGGGTCAAAGAGAAGATGGAAAAAGAATTTCATAGCCGTCTCAGCAGCCAAC
CGCTTTAAGAAAATCTCATCCTCCGGGGCACTTGGGTCAGGGTCAGATTATAAAGATGACGATGACAAGG
ATTATAAAGATGACGATGACAAGTAATCTGGACATGTCAATTGTACACTGCCTTATAATGCCCCATGCAC
TTCCAGTATTAGTCATTTGAAGCGTTGAAAGATCTCTTGGCAGTGTGATCATGGAAACAATCCCAAACAG
CAGCAAACTGAAAACGTTCTGGTATGCAATCCATCCCATCGTACAAGCTCTCCAAATACCTCTTCCAATC
CAAAAACGGTTTAGATGAAAGTCTCGTCTGATGCACTTGTTAGTGACACCCCAGAATTTGATGATCTTCG
ACTCACCTCGAGCGGCCGCCAGTGTGATGGATATCTGCAGAATTCGCCCTTGAATAGAGTCACTTTTGCT
AGGGATAAAAAAGCACCGACTCGGTGCCACTTTTTCAAGTTGATAACGGACTAGCCTTATTTTAACTTGC
TATTTCTAGCTCTAAAACCTAGGCATGAGGATATCTCGCATCTAGCAACAGTATACCCTGCCGGTGTATG
TGCAATTTCCACTTTGGCGGATAACGGAAGCAAATAAGACGGCGGTCCACGCCGTCTCAGTGTTTTTTTA
TTTTTTTCCCGTCATCCATTGTTTTTCTCCTCACCTCTTCATTCTCAACAAATGGTTATAATTATCGGTC
ACACCTGCAGGTTACCATTGTCCTTGCACGTATACTTTGCATGCATGCCGATCAATTTAAAAAATAAATG
AACTGTAATAATCATGCTTTGTTTTTAGTTCTAATGCAAGGGGGATCCACTAGTTGCCATGAAGATCCTG
AGGATTCAACGGCGTTGCTGAGGGTGGGAAGGATGGTATTGTTGTCTGTAGATAGATTAATGGGCATATA
ATGTCAAAAAAGATGATTGACACGATGTCTGTCTCGAATTCGCAGTGTGCTAAAATTGTATCACTTCTCT
AATATGTATATATACACCCTCTAAGGAAAATTAACCCCTTACCGCCTTCACGAATTCTTAGGGGCAGGGC
ATGCTCATGTAGAGCGCCTGCTCGCCGTCCGAGGCGGTGCCGTCGTACAGGGCGGTGTCCAGGCCGCAGA
GGGTGAACCCCATCCGCCGGTACGCGTGGATAGCCGGTGCGTTAACGTTGGTGACCTCCAGCCAGAGGTG
CCCGGCGCCCCGCTCGCGGGCGAACTCCGTCGCGAGCCCCATCAACGCGCGCCCGACCCCGTGCCCCCGG
TGCTCCGGGGCGACCTCGATGTCCTCGACGGTCAGCCGGCGGTTCCAGCCGGAGTACGAGACGACCACGA
AGCCCGCCAGGTCGCCGTCGTCCCCGTACGCGACGAACGTCCGGGAGTCCGGGTCGCCGTCCTCCCCGTC
GTCCGATTCGTCGTCCGATTCGTCGTCGGGGAACACCTTGGTCAGGGGCGGGTCCACCGGCACCTCCCGC
AGGGTGAAGCCGTCCCCGGTGGCGGTGACGCGGAAGACGGTGTCGGTGGTGAAGGACCCATCCAGTGCCT
CGATGGCCTCGGCGTCCCCCGGGACACTGGTGCGGTACCGGTAAGCCGTGTCGTCAAGAGTGGCGGCCGC
CATAGACATGTTGGGCGAGTTTACTAATGGAAAAAGACAATTAGCAAAGAGGCTGCATATTAGGAGACGC
GGTGAAGATTGGGGAGGACAATAGGGTCCGTGCACCAAAAAGTCCTGACGGCAGCTCTGTTCAACGCACA
TCCATCTCTTCCAGCTATGCGTGTGGCACCAGCACGGATGGATTGTTGCACCAAAAGGACAAGGCGAGAT
GGATGCAGGTCGAGGCGATGCGGTGCTATCGGCCCTCGTTGTCGAACGCCACGTCGTCCTCTCGGCGACC
GTCAATCCTGGAAGGAAATGACCAAGCGTGCACCCAGCATCCAGCATCCAACATCCAGCACCCAGCACCT
AGCACCCATGATCCAATGGCCGGCATGCAGATCAGCGTGGGGAGAGCACCATCTAGCAGCCCCTGGCAGG
CCCAGCATTGTGCTCGGATGTGCGATAGGCGGTGGGTGCGATAAGGTGGATTAGTGGAGGATGGAGGACT
GAGTGGCGGGCAAGGGAAGGGGGCGGGAAGATGACTCACCTTGGGCAGTGGGTGGGGGATGCGGTATAGG
GGATGTATGTGGATGCTGGCGGAGGATAGAAGCTGTAAGCTGAGCTGGTGCCAACGGTGACGCTGTGAGA
GTGGTCTCGGCGACCCTGACGGCGACTCGGCGTTACCCCGTGTGGCACACCGGACGCGCGTCGAGTGACG
TTGCTGCTATTGTTGTTACCATCATCCTCTCCTCCGACAACCATACACTCAGTGCACACCATGCCACTCG
AATCCTGCATGCGGTGGAGCTCCAATTCGCCCTATAGTGAGTCGTATTACAATTCACTGGCCGTCGTTTT
ACAACGTCGTGACTGGGAAAACCCTGGCGTTACCCAACTTAATCGCCTTGCAGCACATCCCCCTTTCGCC
AGCTGGCGTAATAGCGAAGAGGCCCGCACCGATCGCCCTTCCCAACAGTTGCGCAGCCTGAATGGCGAAT
GG
[124 nt withheld, positions 4483-4606]
C
[91 nt withheld, positions 4608-4698]
A
[49 nt withheld, positions 4700-4748]
CCTTTGACGTTGGAGTCCACGTTCTTT
[37 nt withheld, positions 4776-4812]
ACCCTATCTCGGTCTATTCTTTTGATTTATAAGGGATTTTGCCGATTTCGGCCTATTGGTTAAAAAATGA
GCTGATTTAACAAAAATTTAACGCGAATTTTAACAAAATATTAACGCTTACAATTTCCTGATGCGGTATT
TTCTCCTTACGCATCTGTGCGGTATTTCACACCGCATAGGGTAATAACTGATATAATTAAATTGAAGCTC
TAATTTGTGAGTTTAGTATACATGCATTTACTTATAATACAGTTTTTTAGTTTTGCTGGCCGCATCTTCT
CAAATATGCTTCCCAGCCTGCTTTTCTGTAACGTTCACCCTCTACCTTAGCATCCCTTCCCTTTGCAAAT
AGTCCTCTTCCAACAATAATAATGTCAGATCCTGTAGAGACCACATCATCCACGGTTCTATACTGTTGAC
CCAATGCGTCTCCCTTGTCATCTAAACCCACACCGGGTGTCATAATCAACCAATCGTAACCTTCATCTCT
TCCACCCATGTCTCTTTGAGCAATAAAGCCGATAACAAAATCTTTGTCGCTCTTCGCAATGTCAACAGTA
CCCTTAGTATATTCTCCAGTAGATAGGGAGCCCTTGCATGACAATTCTGCTAACATCAAAAGGCCTCTAG
GTTCCTTTGTTACTTCTTCTGCCGCCTGCTTCAAACCGCTAACAATACCTGGGCCCACCACACCGTGTGC
ATTCGTAATGTCTGCCCATTCTGCTATTCTGTATACACCCGCAGAGTACTGCAATTTGACTGTATTACCA
ATGTCAGCAAATTTTCTGTCTTCGAAGAGTAAAAAATTGTACTTGGCGGATAATGCCTTTAGCGGCTTAA
CTGTGCCCTCCATGGAAAAATCAGTCAAGATATCCACATGTGTTTTTAGTAAACAAATTTTGGGACCTAA
TGCTTCAACTAACTCCAGTAATTCCTTGGTGGTACGAACATCCAATGAAGCACACAAGTTTGTTTGCTTT
TCGTGCATGATATTAAATAGCTTGGCAGCAACAGGACTAGGATGAGTAGCAGCACGTTCCTTATATGTAG
CTTTCGACATGATTTATCTTCGTTTCCTGCAGGTTTTTGTTCTGTGCAGTTGGGTTAAGAATACTGGGCA
ATTTCATGTTTCTTCAACACTACATATGCGTATATATACCAATCTAAGTCTGTGCTCCTTCCTTCGTTCT
TCCTTCTGTTCGGAGATTACCGAATCAAAAAAATTTCAAGGAAACCGAAATCAAAAAAAAGAATAAAAAA
AAAATGATGAATTGAAAAGGTGGTATGGTGCACTCTCAGTACAATCTGCTCTGATGCCGCATAGTTAAGC
CAGCCCCGACACCCGCCAACACCCGCTGACGCGCCCTGACGGGCTTGTCTGCTCCCGGCATCCGCTTACA
GACAAGCTGTGACCGTCTCCGGGAGCTGCATGTGTCAGAGGTTTTCACCGTCATCACCGAAACGCGCGAG
ACGAAAGGGCCTCGTGATACGCCTATTTTTATAGGTTAATGTCATGATAATAATGGTTTCTTAGACGGAT
CGCTTGCCTGTAACTTACACGCGCCTCGTATCTTTTAATGATGGAATAATTTGGGAATTTACTCTGTGTT
TATTTATTTTTATGTTTTGTATTTGGATTTTAGAAAGTAAATAAAGAAGGTAGAAGAGTTACGGAATGAA
GAAAAAAAAATAAACAAAGGTTTAAAAAATTTCAACAAAAAGCGTACTTTACATATATATTTATTAGACA
AGAAAAGCAGATTAAATAGATATACATTCGATTAACGATAAGTAAAATGTAAAATCACAGGATTTTCGTG
TGTGGTCTTCTACACAGACAAGATGAAACAATTCGGCATTAATACCTGAGAGCAGGAAGAGCAAGATAAA
AGGTAGTATTTGTTGGCGATCCCCCTAGAGTCTTTTACATCTTCGGAAAACAAAAACTATTTTTTCTTTA
ATTTCTTTTTTTACTTTCTATTTTTAATTTATATATTTATATTAAAAAATTTAAATTATAATTATTTTTA
TAGCACGTGATGAAAAGGACCCAGGTGGCACTTTTCGGGGAAATGTGCGCGGAACCCCTATTTGTTTATT
TTTCTAAATACATTCAAATATGTATCCGCTCATGAGACAATAACCCTGATAAATGCTTCAATAATATTGA
AAAAGGAAGAGTATGAGTATTCAACATTTCCGTGTCGCCCTTATTCCCTTTTTTGCGGCATTTTGCCTTC
CTGTTTTTGCTCACCCAGAAACGCTGGTGAAAGTAAAAGATGCTGAAGATCAGTTGGGTGCACGAGTGGG
TTACATCGAACTGGATCTCAACAGCGGTAAGATCCTTGAGAGTTTTCGCCCCGAAGAACGTTTTCCAATG
ATGAGCACTTTTAAAGTTCTGCTATGTGGCGCGGTATTATCCCGTATTGACGCCGGGCAAGAGCAACTCG
GTCGCCGCATACACTATTCTCAGAATGACTTGGTTGAGTACTCACCAGTCACAGAAAAGCATCTTACGGA
TGGCATGACAGTAAGAGAATTATGCAGTGCTGCCATAACCATGAGTGATAACACTGCGGCCAACTTACTT
CTGACAACGATCGGAGGACCGAAGGAGCTAACCGCTTTTTTGCACAACATGGGGGATCATGTAACTCGCC
TTGATCGTTGGGAACCGGAGCTGAATGAAGCCATACCAAACGACGAGCGTGACACCACGATGCCTGTAGC
AATGGCAACAACGTTGCGCAAACTATTAACTGGCGAACTACTTACTCTAGCTTCCCGGCAACAATTAATA
GACTGGATGGAGGCGGATAAAGTTGCAGGACCACTTCTGCGCTCGGCCCTTCCGGCTGGCTGGTTTATTG
CTGATAAATCTGGAGCCGGTGAGCGTGGGTCTCGCGGTATCATTGCAGCACTGGGGCCAGATGGTAAGCC
CTCCCGTATCGTAGTTATCTACACGACGGGGAGTCAGGCAACTATGGATGAACGAAATAGACAGATCGCT
GAGATAGGTGCCTCACTGATTAAGCATTGGTAACTGTCAGACCAAGTTTACTCATATATACTTTAGATTG
ATTTAAAACTTCATTTTTAATTTAAAAGGATCTAGGTGAAGATCCTTTTTGATAATCTCATGACCAAAAT
CCCTTAACGTGAGTTTTCGTTCCACTGAGCGTCAGACCCCGTAGAAAAGATCAAAGGATCTTC
Features (pLannotate 1.2.2; 23 found; start..end, strand, type, name):
      1..589     +  rep_origin     ori: high-copy-number ColE1/pMB1/pBR322/pUC origin of replication
    772..864     +  CDS            lacI (fragment): lac repressor; lacI; The lac repressor binds to the lac operator to inhibit transcription in E. coli. This inhibition can be relieved by adding lactose or isopropyl-β-D-thiogalactopyranoside (IPTG).
    877..898     +  protein_bind   CAP binding site: CAP binding activates transcription in the presence of cAMP. E. coli catabolite activator protein
    913..943     +  promoter       lac promoter: promoter for the E. coli lac operon
    951..967     +  protein_bind   lac operator: The lac repressor binds to the lac operator to inhibit transcription in E. coli. This inhibition can be relieved by adding lactose or isopropyl-β-D-thiogalactopyranoside (IPTG). lac repressor encoded by lacI
   1012..1030    +  promoter       T3 promoter: promoter for bacteriophage T3 RNA polymerase
   1042..1084    -  misc_feature   MCS (fragment): pBluescript multiple cloning site
   1126..1833    +  CDS            mNeonGreen: mNeonGreen is a basic (constitutively fluorescent) green/yellow fluorescent protein published in 2013, derived from Branchiostoma lanceolatum. It is reported to be a very rapidly-maturing monomer with moderate acid sensitivity.
   1853..1923    +  CDS            CBP (fragment): calmodulin-binding peptide derived from skeletal muscle myosin light chain kinase; binds calmodulin with nanomolar affinity in the presence of calcium
   1948..1976    +  CDS            5xFLAG (fragment): five tandem FLAG® epitope tags
   2323..2398    -  misc_RNA       gRNA scaffold: guide RNA scaffold for the Streptococcus pyogenes CRISPR/Cas9 system
   2930..3493    -  CDS            NrsR: nourseothricin acetyltransferase; Streptomyces noursei nat1; confers resistance to nourseothricin
   4301..4319    -  promoter       T7 promoter: promoter for bacteriophage T7 RNA polymerase
   4322..4479    +  CDS            lacZα (fragment): LacZα fragment of β-galactosidase; lacZ fragment
   4483..4911    +  rep_origin     f1 ori (sequence partly withheld): f1 bacteriophage origin of replication; arrow indicates direction of (+) strand synthesis
   4939..4990    -  misc_feature   bom (fragment): basis of mobility region from pBR322
   5069..5872    -  CDS            URA3: orotidine-5'-phosphate decarboxylase, required for uracil biosynthesis; S. cerevisiae URA3; yeast auxotrophic marker, counterselectable with 5-fluoroorotic acid (5-FOA)
   5873..6088    -  promoter       URA3 promoter: S. cerevisiae URA3
   6096..6145    -  misc_feature   bom (fragment): basis of mobility region from pBR322
   6247..6282    -  CDS            rop (fragment): Rop protein, which maintains plasmids at low copy number; rop
   6350..6853    -  misc_feature   CEN/ARS: S. cerevisiae CEN6 centromere fused to an autonomously replicating sequence
   6890..6994    +  promoter       AmpR promoter: bla
   6995..7855    +  CDS            AmpR: β-lactamase; bla; confers resistance to ampicillin, carbenicillin, and related antibiotics
