[The description below was written by a language model from this plasmid's Addgene catalogue record and pLannotate feature annotations shown in this document.]
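Description:
pBHM2660 is an 8,025 bp plasmid built on pRS316, a Saccharomyces cerevisiae/E. coli shuttle backbone, and catalogued as a bacterial expression, yeast expression and CRISPR vector. It is maintained in E. coli through a high-copy ColE1/pUC-type origin and ampicillin resistance (AmpR, β-lactamase). The backbone also carries an f1 phage origin, the S. cerevisiae URA3 marker with its own promoter (uracil prototrophy, counterselectable with 5-FOA) and a CEN6/ARS element for stable low-copy maintenance in budding yeast. Remnants of the pBluescript-style cloning region (lac promoter and operator, T3 and T7 promoters, a lacZα fragment) flank the insert.

The roughly 3.2 kb insert is a modular tagging and guide cassette for Cryptococcus neoformans. According to the purpose field, it begins with a linker followed by an mNeonGreen coding sequence labelled "Cno" (presumably Cryptococcus codon-optimised), fused in frame to a calmodulin-binding peptide and a 2xFLAG epitope; the automated annotation reads this last element as a fragment of a 5xFLAG tag. This gives a combined fluorescent and affinity/epitope tag with no annotated promoter of its own, consistent with in-frame fusion to a target gene. Downstream, on the opposite strand, lie a Streptococcus pyogenes Cas9 sgRNA scaffold, stated to be driven by a C. neoformans U6 promoter (not itself annotated), and a nourseothricin acetyltransferase gene (NAT) for drug selection in the fungus. The promoter and terminator controlling NAT are not stated, and no Cas9 gene is annotated. The associated publication concerns highly efficient homology-dependent genome engineering in C. neoformans, so the plasmid most likely serves as a template linking tag, marker and sgRNA expression unit in one fragment, although the record does not describe the exact workflow.
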