Addgene plasmid #234499: pBHM2660
Purpose: Linker-Cno_mNeonGreen-CBP-2xFLAG-CnU6-sgRNA-NATR
Depositing lab: Hiten Madhani. Depositing organization: University of California, San Francisco (UCSF). Publication: Near 100% efficient homology-dependent genome engineering in the human fungal pathogen Cryptococcus neoformans. Nalley MJ, Banerjee S, Huang MY, Madhani HD. G3 (Bethesda). 2025 Aug 6;15(8):jkaf118. doi: 10.1093/g3journal/jkaf118. PubMed 40460280.
Backbone
  Vector backbone: pRS316
  Backbone size w/o insert (bp): 4887
  Total vector size (bp): 8025
  Vector type: Bacterial Expression, Yeast Expression, CRISPR
  Selectable markers: URA3 ; nourseothricin
Growth in bacteria
  Bacterial resistance: Ampicillin, 100 μg/mL
  Growth temperature: 37°C
  Growth strain: DH5alpha
  Copy number: High Copy
Gene/Insert
  Gene/Insert name: mNeonGreen-CBP-2XFLAG-NAT-PCnU6-sgRNA_scaffold
  Insert size (bp): 3199
Terms and licenses: Academic/Nonprofit Terms; Industry Terms: Not Available to Industry
Depositor comments: Please visit https://doi.org/10.1101/2025.02.14.638277 for bioRxiv preprint.
How to cite: pBHM2660 was a gift from Hiten Madhani (Addgene plasmid # 234499 ; http://n2t.net/addgene:234499 ; RRID:Addgene_234499)
